>Addgene plasmid #132309 | pDONR221_SLC13A3 | addgene full sequence | sequence record 262916 | Addgene NGS Result
CTTTCCTGCGTTATCCCCTGATTCTGTGGATAACCGTATTACCGCCTTTGAGTGAGCTGATACCGCTCGC
CGCAGCCGAACGACCGAGCGCAGCGAGTCAGTGAGCGAGGAAGCGGAAGAGCGCCCAATACGCAAACCGC
CTCTCCCCGCGCGTTGGCCGATTCATTAATGCAGCTGGCACGACAGGTTTCCCGACTGGAAAGCGGGCAG
TGAGCGCAACGCAATTAATACGCGTACCGCTAGCCAGGAAGAGTTTGTAGAAACGCAAAAAGGCCATCCG
TCAGGATGGCCTTCTGCTTAGTTTGATGCCTGGCAGTTTATGGCGGGCGTCCTGCCCGCCACCCTCCGGG
CCGTTGCTTCACAACGTTCAAATCCGCTCCCGGCGGATTTGTCCTACTCAGGAGAGCGTTCACCGACAAA
CAACAGATAAAACGAAAGGCCCAGTCTTCCGACTGAGCCTTTCGTTTTATTTGATGCCTGGCAGTTCCCT
ACTCTCGCGTTAACGCTAGCATGGATGTTTTCCCAGTCACGACGTTGTAAAACGACGGCCAGTCTTAAGC
TCGGGCCCCAAATAATGATTTTATTTTGACTGATAGTGACCTGTTCGTTGCAACACATTGATGAGCAATG
CTTTTTTATAATGCCAACTTTGTACAAAAAAGCAGGCTCCACCATGGCCGCCCTGGCAGCAGCAGCCAAG
AAGGTCTGGTCCGCCCGGAGACTGCTGGTGCTGCTGTTTACCCCACTGGCCCTGCTGCCAGTGGTGTTCG
CACTGCCACCTAAGGAGGGCAGGTGCCTGTTTGTGATCCTGCTGATGGCCGTGTACTGGTGTACCGAGGC
CCTGCCACTGTCCGTGACAGCCCTGCTGCCTATCGTGCTGTTTCCATTCATGGGCATCCTGCCCTCTAAC
AAGGTGTGCCCTCAGTATTTCCTGGACACCAATTTTCTGTTCCTGAGCGGCCTGATCATGGCCTCCGCCA
TCGAGGAGTGGAACCTGCACAGGCGCATCGCCCTGAAGATCCTGATGCTGGTGGGAGTGCAGCCTGCAAG
GCTGATCCTGGGCATGATGGTGACCACATCTTTTCTGAGCATGTGGCTGTCTAACACCGCCAGCACAGCC
ATGATGCTGCCTATCGCCAATGCCATCCTGAAGTCCCTGTTCGGCCAGAAGGAGGTGCGCAAGGATCCAT
CCCAGGAGTCTGAGGAGAACACCGCCGCCGTGCGGAGAAATGGCCTGCACACCGTGCCAACAGAGATGCA
GTTTCTGGCAAGCACCGAGGCAAAGGACCACCCAGGAGAGACAGAGGTGCCACTGGACCTGCCCGCCGAT
TCTCGGAAGGAGGATGAGTACAGGCGCAATATCTGGAAGGGCTTCCTGATCAGCATCCCATATAGCGCCT
CCATCGGAGGAACCGCCACACTGACCGGAACAGCACCAAACCTGATCCTGCTGGGCCAGCTGAAGAGCTT
CTTTCCTCAGTGCGACGTGGTGAATTTTGGCTCCTGGTTTATCTTCGCCTTTCCTCTGATGCTGCTGTTC
CTGCTGGCCGGCTGGCTGTGGATCTCTTTTCTGTACGGAGGACTGAGCTTCCGGGGATGGAGAAAGAACA
AGAGCGAGATCAGGACCAATGCAGAGGATAGGGCAAGAGCCGTGATCAGGGAGGAGTATCAGAACCTGGG
CCCTATCAAGTTCGCCGAGCAGGCCGTGTTCATCCTGTTTTGTATGTTCGCCATCCTGCTGTTTACCCGG
GACCCTAAGTTCATCCCAGGCTGGGCCTCCCTGTTTAATCCAGGCTTCCTGTCTGATGCCGTGACCGGCG
TGGCCATCGTGACAATCCTGTTCTTTTTCCCCTCCCAGAGACCTTCTCTGAAGTGGTGGTTCGACTTTAA
GGCCCCAAACACCGAGACAGAGCCCCTGCTGACCTGGAAGAAGGCCCAGGAGACAGTGCCATGGAATATC
ATCCTGCTGCTGGGAGGAGGATTCGCAATGGCAAAGGGATGCGAGGAGAGCGGACTGTCCGTGTGGATCG
GAGGACAGCTGCACCCACTGGAGAACGTGCCACCCGCCCTGGCCGTGCTGCTGATCACCGTGGTCATCGC
CTTTTTCACAGAGTTTGCCTCTAATACTGCCACAATCATCATCTTCCTGCCCGTGCTGGCAGAGCTGGCA
ATCAGGCTGCGCGTGCACCCTCTGTACCTGATGATCCCAGGCACCGTGGGCTGTAGCTTCGCCTTTATGC
TGCCTGTGAGCACACCTCCAAACTCCATCGCCTTTGCCTCTGGCCACCTGCTGGTGAAGGACATGGTGCG
GACCGGCCTGCTGATGAACCTGATGGGCGTGCTGCTGCTGAGCCTGGCCATGAATACCTGGGCCCAGACA
ATCTTTCAGCTGGGCACATTCCCCGACTGGGCCGATATGTATTCCGTGAACGTGACCGCCCTGCCCCCTA
CACTGGCCAATGATACCTTCAGAACACTGGACCCAGCTTTCTTGTACAAAGTTGGCATTATAAGAAAGCA
TTGCTTATCAATTTGTTGCAACGAACAGGTCACTATCAGTCAAAATAAAATCATTATTTGCCATCCAGCT
GATATCCCCTATAGTGAGTCGTATTACATGGTCATAGCTGTTTCCTGGCAGCTCTGGCCCGTGTCTCAAA
ATCTCTGATGTTACATTGCACAAGATAAAAATATATCATCATGAACAATAAAACTGTCTGCTTACATAAA
CAGTAATACAAGGGGTGTTATGAGCCATATTCAACGGGAAACGTCGAGGCCGCGATTAAATTCCAACATG
GATGCTGATTTATATGGGTATAAATGGGCTCGCGATAATGTCGGGCAATCAGGTGCGACAATCTATCGCT
TGTATGGGAAGCCCGATGCGCCAGAGTTGTTTCTGAAACATGGCAAAGGTAGCGTTGCCAATGATGTTAC
AGATGAGATGGTCAGACTAAACTGGCTGACGGAATTTATGCCTCTTCCGACCATCAAGCATTTTATCCGT
ACTCCTGATGATGCATGGTTACTCACCACTGCGATCCCCGGAAAAACAGCATTCCAGGTATTAGAAGAAT
ATCCTGATTCAGGTGAAAATATTGTTGATGCGCTGGCAGTGTTCCTGCGCCGGTTGCATTCGATTCCTGT
TTGTAATTGTCCTTTTAACAGCGATCGCGTATTTCGTCTCGCTCAGGCGCAATCACGAATGAATAACGGT
TTGGTTGATGCGAGTGATTTTGATGACGAGCGTAATGGCTGGCCTGTTGAACAAGTCTGGAAAGAAATGC
ATAAACTTTTGCCATTCTCACCGGATTCAGTCGTCACTCATGGTGATTTCTCACTTGATAACCTTATTTT
TGACGAGGGGAAATTAATAGGTTGTATTGATGTTGGACGAGTCGGAATCGCAGACCGATACCAGGATCTT
GCCATCCTATGGAACTGCCTCGGTGAGTTTTCTCCTTCATTACAGAAACGGCTTTTTCAAAAATATGGTA
TTGATAATCCTGATATGAATAAATTGCAGTTTCATTTGATGCTCGATGAGTTTTTCTAATCAGAATTGGT
TAATTGGTTGTAACACTGGCAGAGCATTACGCTGACTTGACGGGACGGCGCAAGCTCATGACCAAAATCC
CTTAACGTGAGTTACGCGTCGTTCCACTGAGCGTCAGACCCCGTAGAAAAGATCAAAGGATCTTCTTGAG
ATCCTTTTTTTCTGCGCGTAATCTGCTGCTTGCAAACAAAAAAACCACCGCTACCAGCGGTGGTTTGTTT
GCCGGATCAAGAGCTACCAACTCTTTTTCCGAAGGTAACTGGCTTCAGCAGAGCGCAGATACCAAATACT
GTTCTTCTAGTGTAGCCGTAGTTAGGCCACCACTTCAAGAACTCTGTAGCACCGCCTACATACCTCGCTC
TGCTAATCCTGTTACCAGTGGCTGCTGCCAGTGGCGATAAGTCGTGTCTTACCGGGTTGGACTCAAGACG
ATAGTTACCGGATAAGGCGCAGCGGTCGGGCTGAACGGGGGGTTCGTGCACACAGCCCAGCTTGGAGCGA
ACGACCTACACCGAACTGAGATACCTACAGCGTGAGCTATGAGAAAGCGCCACGCTTCCCGAAGGGAGAA
AGGCGGACAGGTATCCGGTAAGCGGCAGGGTCGGAACAGGAGAGCGCACGAGGGAGCTTCCAGGGGGAAA
CGCCTGGTATCTTTATAGTCCTGTCGGGTTTCGCCACCTCTGACTTGAGCGTCGATTTTTGTGATGCTCG
TCAGGGGGGCGGAGCCTATGGAAAAACGCCAGCAACGCGGCCTTTTTACGGTTCCTGGCCTTTTGCTGGC
CTTTTGCTCACATGTT
Features (pLannotate 1.2.2; 10 found; start..end, strand, type, name):
    121..213     +  CDS            lacI (fragment): lac repressor; lacI; The lac repressor binds to the lac operator to inhibit transcription in E. coli. This inhibition can be relieved by adding lactose or isopropyl-β-D-thiogalactopyranoside (IPTG).
    268..295     -  terminator     rrnB T2 terminator: transcription terminator T2 from the E. coli rrnB gene
    427..470     +  terminator     rrnB T1 terminator: Escherichia coli rrnB; transcription terminator T1 from the E. coli rrnB gene
    517..553     -  CDS            lacZα (fragment): LacZα fragment of β-galactosidase; lacZ fragment
    569..668     +  protein_bind   attL1: mutant version of attL; recombination site for the Gateway® LR reaction LR Clonase™
    674..2479    +  CDS            SLC13A3: S13A3_HUMAN - Also known as NADC3, SDCT2. Experimental evidence at protein level: Swiss-Prot protein existence level 1. High-affinity sodium-dicarboxylate cotransporter that accepts a range of substrates with 4-6 carbon atoms, including succinate, alpha-ketoglutarate and N-acetylaspartate (PubMed:30635937). The stoichiometry is probably 3 Na(+) for 1 divalent succinate. From Homo sapiens (Human).
   2481..2580    -  protein_bind   attL2: mutant version of attL; recombination site for the Gateway® LR reaction LR Clonase™
   2598..2616    -  promoter       T7 promoter: promoter for bacteriophage T7 RNA polymerase
   2750..3559    +  CDS            KanR: aminoglycoside phosphotransferase; aph(3')-Ia; confers resistance to kanamycin in bacteria or G418 (Geneticin®) in eukaryotes
   3706..4294    +  rep_origin     ori: high-copy-number ColE1/pMB1/pBR322/pUC origin of replication
