[The description below was written by a language model from this plasmid's Addgene catalogue record and pLannotate feature annotations shown in this document.]
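Description:
pDONR221_SLC13A3 is a Gateway entry clone built on the pDONR221 backbone, carrying a codon-optimized open reading frame for human SLC13A3 (also known as NADC3 or SDCT2). It belongs to a large collection of solute carrier clones assembled to support transporter research and drug discovery. The plasmid is maintained in E. coli through a high-copy ColE1/pUC-type origin of replication and selected with kanamycin via an aminoglycoside phosphotransferase (KanR) gene. The sequenced record is 4,356 nt, consistent with the stated backbone of about 2.55 kb plus an 1,806 bp insert.

The SLC13A3 coding sequence sits between attL1 and attL2 recombination sites, the product of a BP reaction into the donor vector. This arrangement lets the ORF be moved directionally, by an LR Clonase reaction, into any attR-containing destination vector. The encoded protein is a high-affinity sodium-coupled dicarboxylate cotransporter that accepts four- to six-carbon substrates such as succinate, alpha-ketoglutarate and N-acetylaspartate. Upstream of the cassette, rrnB T1 and T2 terminators shield the insert from read-through transcription originating in the backbone. A T7 promoter lies just beyond attL2 on the opposite strand, and short lacI and lacZα fragments are backbone remnants with no functional role.

Although the catalogue lists the vector type as mammalian expression, the annotated features include no eukaryotic promoter or polyadenylation signal, and no tags are annotated on the ORF. The plasmid is therefore a shuttle source for the ORF rather than an expression construct. Its stated purpose is subcloning into custom expression vectors, which would supply the promoter, any tags and the selection markers needed in the target host.
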