Addgene plasmid #132309: pDONR221_SLC13A3
Purpose: Gateway entry clone with codon-optimized ORF sequence for subcloning into custom expression vectors
Depositing lab: RESOLUTE Consortium & Giulio Superti-Furga. Depositing organization: CeMM Research Center for Molecular Medicine. Publication: The RESOLUTE consortium: unlocking SLC transporters for drug discovery. Superti-Furga G, Lackner D, Wiedmer T, Ingles-Prieto A, Barbosa B, Girardi E, Goldmann U, Gurtl B, Klavins K, Klimek C, Lindinger S, Lineiro-Retes E, Muller AC, Onstein S, Redinger G, Reil D, Sedlyarov V, Wolf G, Crawford M, Everley R, ... Steppan CM. Nat Rev Drug Discov. 2020 Jul;19(7):429-430. doi: 10.1038/d41573-020-00056-6. PubMed 32265506.
Backbone
  Vector backbone: pDONR221
  Backbone manufacturer: Thermo Fisher Scientific
  Backbone size w/o insert (bp): 2550
  Vector type: Mammalian Expression
Growth in bacteria
  Bacterial resistance: Kanamycin, 50 μg/mL
  Growth temperature: 37°C
  Growth strain: Stbl3
  Copy number: High Copy
Gene/Insert
  Gene/Insert name: SLC13A3 (alt name: NADC3, SDCT2)
  Species: H. sapiens (human)
  Insert size (bp): 1806
  Entrez Gene: SLC13A3 (a.k.a. NADC3, SDCT2)
  Cloning method: Gateway Cloning
  Sequencing primers: 5′ M13-fwd; 3′ M13-rev
Terms and licenses: Academic/Nonprofit Terms; Industry Terms
Depositor comments: For more information on the full Resolute plasmid collection, please see www.addgene.org/depositor-collections/re-solute/. Please provide your feedback on this plasmid to the RESOLUTE consortium by filling out their RESOLUTE repository feedback form: https://forms.office.com/Pages/ResponsePage.aspx?id=0e05yklzmkS7rjFGQL4N7z4feCLQvEJAmVcOCM_u885UN1JJRko0Ukg4TVQwNTZLOUxPQVJWT1NHUCQlQCN0PWcu
How to cite: pDONR221_SLC13A3 was a gift from RESOLUTE Consortium & Giulio Superti-Furga (Addgene plasmid # 132309 ; http://n2t.net/addgene:132309 ; RRID:Addgene_132309)
