>Addgene plasmid #132309 | pDONR221_SLC13A3 | depositor partial sequence | sequence record 254018 | Codon-optimized ORF of SLC13A3
ATGGCCGCCCTGGCAGCAGCAGCCAAGAAGGTCTGGTCCGCCCGGAGACTGCTGGTGCTGCTGTTTACCC
CACTGGCCCTGCTGCCAGTGGTGTTCGCACTGCCACCTAAGGAGGGCAGGTGCCTGTTTGTGATCCTGCT
GATGGCCGTGTACTGGTGTACCGAGGCCCTGCCACTGTCCGTGACAGCCCTGCTGCCTATCGTGCTGTTT
CCATTCATGGGCATCCTGCCCTCTAACAAGGTGTGCCCTCAGTATTTCCTGGACACCAATTTTCTGTTCC
TGAGCGGCCTGATCATGGCCTCCGCCATCGAGGAGTGGAACCTGCACAGGCGCATCGCCCTGAAGATCCT
GATGCTGGTGGGAGTGCAGCCTGCAAGGCTGATCCTGGGCATGATGGTGACCACATCTTTTCTGAGCATG
TGGCTGTCTAACACCGCCAGCACAGCCATGATGCTGCCTATCGCCAATGCCATCCTGAAGTCCCTGTTCG
GCCAGAAGGAGGTGCGCAAGGATCCATCCCAGGAGTCTGAGGAGAACACCGCCGCCGTGCGGAGAAATGG
CCTGCACACCGTGCCAACAGAGATGCAGTTTCTGGCAAGCACCGAGGCAAAGGACCACCCAGGAGAGACA
GAGGTGCCACTGGACCTGCCCGCCGATTCTCGGAAGGAGGATGAGTACAGGCGCAATATCTGGAAGGGCT
TCCTGATCAGCATCCCATATAGCGCCTCCATCGGAGGAACCGCCACACTGACCGGAACAGCACCAAACCT
GATCCTGCTGGGCCAGCTGAAGAGCTTCTTTCCTCAGTGCGACGTGGTGAATTTTGGCTCCTGGTTTATC
TTCGCCTTTCCTCTGATGCTGCTGTTCCTGCTGGCCGGCTGGCTGTGGATCTCTTTTCTGTACGGAGGAC
TGAGCTTCCGGGGATGGAGAAAGAACAAGAGCGAGATCAGGACCAATGCAGAGGATAGGGCAAGAGCCGT
GATCAGGGAGGAGTATCAGAACCTGGGCCCTATCAAGTTCGCCGAGCAGGCCGTGTTCATCCTGTTTTGT
ATGTTCGCCATCCTGCTGTTTACCCGGGACCCTAAGTTCATCCCAGGCTGGGCCTCCCTGTTTAATCCAG
GCTTCCTGTCTGATGCCGTGACCGGCGTGGCCATCGTGACAATCCTGTTCTTTTTCCCCTCCCAGAGACC
TTCTCTGAAGTGGTGGTTCGACTTTAAGGCCCCAAACACCGAGACAGAGCCCCTGCTGACCTGGAAGAAG
GCCCAGGAGACAGTGCCATGGAATATCATCCTGCTGCTGGGAGGAGGATTCGCAATGGCAAAGGGATGCG
AGGAGAGCGGACTGTCCGTGTGGATCGGAGGACAGCTGCACCCACTGGAGAACGTGCCACCCGCCCTGGC
CGTGCTGCTGATCACCGTGGTCATCGCCTTTTTCACAGAGTTTGCCTCTAATACTGCCACAATCATCATC
TTCCTGCCCGTGCTGGCAGAGCTGGCAATCAGGCTGCGCGTGCACCCTCTGTACCTGATGATCCCAGGCA
CCGTGGGCTGTAGCTTCGCCTTTATGCTGCCTGTGAGCACACCTCCAAACTCCATCGCCTTTGCCTCTGG
CCACCTGCTGGTGAAGGACATGGTGCGGACCGGCCTGCTGATGAACCTGATGGGCGTGCTGCTGCTGAGC
CTGGCCATGAATACCTGGGCCCAGACAATCTTTCAGCTGGGCACATTCCCCGACTGGGCCGATATGTATT
CCGTGAACGTGACCGCCCTGCCCCCTACACTGGCCAATGATACCTTCAGAACACTG
